>Addgene plasmid #110074 | pMINTNH3 | addgene full sequence | sequence record 264216 | Addgene NGS Result for reprocess
GTACGAAGATGAACAAGGGCCCCGAGGCATTCCTGGTGACCACGACGCAGGGCAACCGGCTGTCGAAGTC
CGCGTTCACCAAGTCGCTGAAGCGTGGCTACGCCAAGATCGGTCGGCCGGAACTCCGCATCCACGACCTC
CGCGCTGTCGGCGCTACGTTCGCCGCTCAGGCAGGTGCGACGACCAAGGAGCTGATGGCCCGTCTCGGTC
ACACGACTCCTAGGATGGCGATGAAGTACCAGATGGCGTCTGAGGCCCGCGACGAGGCTATCGCTGAGGC
GATGTCCAAGCTGGCCAAGACCTCCTGAAACGCAAAAAGCCCCCCTCCCAAGGACACTGAGTCCTAAAGA
GGGGGGTTTCTTGTCAGTACGCGAAGAACCACGCCTGGCCGCGAGCGCCAGCACCGCCGCTCTGTGCGGA
GACCTGGGCACCAGCCCCGCCGCCGCCAGGAGCATTGCCGTTCCCGCCAGCTAGCCACCTGACGTCGGGG
GGGGGGGAAAGCCACGTTGTGTCTCAAAATCTCTGATGTTACATTGCACAAGATAAAAATATATCATCAT
GAACAATAAAACTGTCTGCTTACATAAACAGTAATACAAGGGGTGTTATGAGCCATATTCAACGGGAAAC
GTCTTGCTCGAGGCCGCGATTAAATTCCAACATGGATGCTGATTTATATGGGTATAAATGGGCTCGCGAT
AATGTCGGGCAATCAGGTGCGACAATCTATCGCTTGTATGGGAAGCCCCATGCGCCAGAGTTGTTTCTGA
AACATGGCAAAGGTAGCGTTGCCAATGATGTTACAGATGAGATGGTCAGACTAAACTGGCTGACGGAATT
TATGCCTCTTCCGACCATCAAGCATTTTATCCGTACTCCTGATGATGCATGGTTACTCACCACTGCGATC
CCCGGGAAAACAGCATTCCAGGTATTAGAAGAATATCCTGATTCAGGTGAAAATATTGTTGATGCGCTGG
CAGTGTTCCTGCGCCGGTTGCATTCGATTCCTGTTTGTAATTGTCCTTTTAACAGCGATCGCGTATTTCG
TCTCGCTCAGGCGCAATCACGAATGAATAACGGTTTGGTTGATGCGAGTGATTTTGATGACGAGCGTAAT
GGCTGGCCTGTTGAACAAGTCTGGAAAGAAATGCATAATCTTTTGCCATTCTCACCGGATTCAGTCGTCA
CTCATGGTGATTTCTCACTTGATAACCTTATTTTTGACGAGGGGAAATTAATAGGTTGTATTGATGTTGG
ACGAGTCGGAATCGCAGACCGATACCAGGATCTTGCCATCCTATGGAACTGCCTCGGTGAGTTTTCTCCT
TCATTACAGAAACGGCTTTTTCAAAAATATGGTATTGATAATCCTGATATGAATAAATTGCAGTTTCATT
TGATGCTCGATGAGTTTTTCTAATCAGAATTGGTTAATTGGTTGTAACACTGGCAGAGCATTACGCTGAC
TTGACGGGACGGCGGCTTTGTTGAATAAATCGAACTTTTGCTGAGTTGAAGGATCAGATCACGCATCTTC
CCGACAACGCAGACCGTTCCGTGGCAAAGCAAAAGTTCAAAATCACCAACTGGTCCACCTACAACAAAGC
TCTCACCAACCGTGGCTCCCTCACTTTCTGGCTGGATGATGGGGCGATTCAGGCCTGGTATGAGTCAGCA
ACACCTTCTTCACGAGGCAGACCTCACTAGTTCCATGAGCGTCAGACCCCGTAGAAAAGATCAAAGGATC
TTCTTGAGATCCTTTTTTTCTGCGCGTAATCTGCTGCTTGCAAACAAAAAAACCACCGCTACCAGCGGTG
GTTTGTTTGCCGGATCAAGAGCTACCAACTCTTTTTCCGAAGGTAACTGGCTTCAGCAGAGCGCAGATAC
CAAATACTGTCCTTCTAGTGTAGCCGTAGTTAGGCCACCACTTCAAGAACTCTGTAGCACCGCCTACATA
CCTCGCTCTGCTAATCCTGTTACCAGTGGCTGCTGCCAGTGGCGATAAGTCGTGTCTTACCGGGTTGGAC
TCAAGACGATAGTTACCGGATAAGGCGCAGCGGTCGGGCTGAACGGGGGGTTCGTGCACACAGCCCAGCT
TGGAGCGAACGACCTACACCGAACTGAGATACCTACAGCGTGAGCTATGAGAAAGCGCCACGCTTCCCGA
GGGGAGAAAGGCGGACAGGTATCCGGTAAGCGGCAGGGTCGGAACAGGAGAGCGCACGAGGGAGCTTCCA
GGGGGAAACGCCTGGTATCTTTATAGTCCTGTCGGGTTTCGCCACCTCTGACTTGAGCGTCGATTTTTGT
GATGCTCGTCAGGGGGGCGGAGCCTATGGAAAAACGCCAGCAACGCGGCCTTTTTACGGTTCCTGGCCTT
TTGCTGGCCTTTTGCTCACATGTCGGCCAGTGAAACGCGTAGACGCTGGTTGACCGTTGCGGGTACCGGA
TCCAAAGTCGCTACTCACTGGGGCCGTTGCTTAAGCTTGAAGCGGCTACGCAACATCGGGGAGGAGCGGC
GTGTTGGACTTCTTACCGGTTATAAAAAATTTTTAAAATAAAAAAGGGGACCTCTAGGGTCCCCTGCAGC
TTAAGCAACTATGTATAATTATTATGCAGAAGAGCTGAACTAGTGGATCCCCAAAAAAGAAGAGAAAGGT
AGATCCAAAAAAGAAGAGAAAGGTAGCTAGCGAATTCGATATCACAAGTTTGTACAAAAAAGCTGAACGA
GAAACGTAAAATGATATAAATATCAATATATTAAATTAGATTTTGCATAAAAAACAGACTACATAATACT
GTAAAACACAACATATCCAGTCACTATGGCGGCCGCATTAGGCACCCCAGGCTTTACACTTTATGCTTCC
GGCTCGTATAATGTGTGGATTTTGAGTTAGGATCCGTCGAGATTTTCAGGAGCTAAGGAAGCTAAAATGG
AGAAAAAAATCACTGGATATACCACCGTTGATATATCCCAATGGCATCGTAAAGAACATTTTGAGGCATT
TCAGTCAGTTGCTCAATGTACCTATAACCAGACCGTTCAGCTGGATATTACGGCCTTTTTAAAGACCGTA
AAGAAAAATAAGCACAAGTTTTATCCGGCCTTTATTCACATTCTTGCCCGCCTGATGAATGCTCATCCGG
AATTCCGTATGGCAATGAAAGACGGTGAGCTGGTGATATGGGATAGTGTTCACCCTTGTTACACCGTTTT
CCATGAGCAAACTGAAACGTTTTCATCGCTCTGGAGTGAATACCACGACGATTTCCGGCAGTTTCTACAC
ATATATTCGCAAGATGTGGCGTGTTACGGTGAAAACCTGGCCTATTTCCCTAAAGGGTTTATTGAGAATA
TGTTTTTCGTCTCAGCCAATCCCTGGGTGAGTTTCACCAGTTTTGATTTAAACGTGGCCAATATGGACAA
CTTCTTCGCCCCCGTTTTCACCATGGGCAAATATTATACGCAAGGCGACAAGGTGCTGATGCCGCTGGCG
ATTCAGGTTCATCATGCCGTTTGTGATGGCTTCCATGTCGGCAGAATGCTTAATGAATTACAACAGTACT
GCGATGAGTGGCAGGGCGGGGCGTAAACGCGTGGATCCGGCTTACTAAAAGCCAGATAACAGTATGCGTA
TTTGCGCGCTGATTTTTGCGGTATAAGAATATATACTGATATGTATACCCGAAGTATGTCAAAAAGAGGT
ATGCTATGAAGCAGCGTATTACAGTGACAGTTGACAGCGACAGCTATCAGTTGCTCAAGGCATATATGAT
GTCAATATCTCCGGTCTGGTAAGCACAACCATGCAGAATGAAGCCCGTCGTCTGCGTGCCGAACGCTGGA
AAGCGGAAAATCAGGAAGGGATGGCTGAGGTCGCCCGGTTTATTGAAATGAACGGCTCTTTTGCTGACGA
GAACAGGGGCTGGTGAAATGCAGTTTAAGGTTTACACCTATAAAAGAGAGAGCCGTTATCGTCTGTTTGT
GGATGTACAGAGTGATATTATTGACACGCCCGGGCGACGGATGGTGATCCCCCTGGCCAGTGCACGTCTG
CTGTCAGATAAAGTCTCCCGTGAACTTTACCCGGTGGTGCATATCGGGGATGAAAGCTGGCGCATGATGA
CCACCGATATGGCCAGTGTGCCGGTCTCCGTTATCGGGGAAGAAGTGGCTGATCTCAGCCACCGCGAAAA
TGACATCAAAAACGCCATTAACCTGATGTTCTGGGGAATATAAATGTCAGGCTCCCTTATACACAGCCAG
TCTGCAGGTCGCTCTTCAACTTGGACCTTGAAACAAAACTTCTAAATGATGATGATGATGGTGATGATGA
TGGTGCATATGTATATCTCCTTCGCATGCCTCGAGCCCACTTTGTACAAGAAAGCTGGGTGCATGCGGAT
CGTGCTCATTTCGGGCGGCGAATCTCTCGGCGTCGAAATGATGTATGCCGTGCTGGTCGTACACACGGGT
ACTCCCAGAGCCTATCTATCACTGATAGGGAGGACAAACTCTATCACTGATAGGGAGTTCTCCCGCTCGT
CAGAGACCCTTCTCACACCGGGCCTGTGCGTGCGAACGCACAGATCAACGCCGGGATGGCGTAGAGCTCA
CTGCGCAGCACCGTGGGGATGCGGCCGATCATCACGTCGCGGATCGTGCCGCCTCCCACGGCCGTGACGG
TGCCGACGATCCAATATTTCTAGTCCAATCGGCTGGCACGTGAAAAAATTTTTAAAATAAAAAAGGGGAC
CTCTAGGGTCCCCAGATCTAGGCCTGGTAGCCTGCTTTTTTGTACAAACTTGTCAGATCTCGTAATATTG
GATCGTCGCACCGGGTTAAGCCTGGAGTGCGGTGGTGCCTGGTCGGCATTTTCGCAGTCGAGGGCTCTCG
TGTAGCCTGGGCGAGTTGCCGACGCAGGCGACCCTCCTGCCACGGATCCGGTACCATCAGGAGGAATCAC
TTCGCAATGTCCCGCCTGGACAAGTCCAAGGTCATCAACTCCGCCCTGGAGCTGCTGAACGAGGTCGGCA
TCGAGGGCCTGACCACCCGCAAGCTGGCCCAGAAGCTGGGCGTCGAGCAGCCGACCCTGTACTGGCACGT
CAAGAACAAGCGGGCCCTGCTCGACGCCCTGGCCATCGAGATGTTGGACCGCCACCACACCCACTTCTGC
CCGCTGGAGGGCGAGAGCTGGCAGGACTTCCTGCGCAACAACGCCAAGAGCTTCCGCTGCGCCTTGCTGA
GCCACCGCGACGGCGCCAAGGTGCACCTGGGCACCCGGCCGACCGAGAAGCAGTACGAGACCCTGGAGAA
CCAGTTGGCCTTCCTGTGCCAGCAGGGCTTCTCGCTGGAGAACGCGTTGTACGCCCTGTCGGCCGTGGGC
CACTTCACCCTGGGCTGCGTGTTGGAGGACCAGGAGCACCAGGTCGCCAAGGAGGAGCGCGAGACCCCGA
CCACCGACAGCATGCCGCCGTTGCTGCGCCAGGCCATCGAGCTGTTCGACCACCAGGGCGCCGAGCCGGC
CTTCTTGTTCGGCCTGGAGCTGATCATCTGCGGCTTGGAGAAGCAGCTGAAGTGCGAGAGCGGCTCCTAA
TGACCATGGTGACCTCATGACTCGCTAGCCAGCTGGGGACCCTAGAGGTCCCCTTGAAAAAATTTTTAAA
ATAAAAAAGGGGACCTCTAGGGTCCCCAATTAAATAGTTAACACTAGTATTTAAATCAATTGATGCATAT
TAATTAAATCGATACCGTCGACCTCGAGGGGGGGCCCCCGGGGATCATCGAGCCGAGAACGTTATCGAAG
TTGGTCATGCAACTTTTCTATACAAAGTTGATAGCTTGGCGTAATCATGGTCATAGCTGTTTCCTGTGTG
AAATTGTTATCCGCTGGTATCAGCTCACTCAAAGGCGGTAATACGGTTATCCACAGAATCAGGGGATAAC
GCAGGAAAGAACATGGTGACCTCATGACTCGCTAGCCAGCTGGGGACCCTAGAGGTCCCCTTGAAAAAAT
TTTTAAAATAAAAAAGGGGACCTCTAGGGTCCCCAATTAAATAGTTAACACTAGTATTTAAATCAATTGA
TGCATATTAATTAAATCGATGTCGACGTAGTTAACTAGCGTACGATCGACTGCCAGGCATCAAATAAAAC
GAAAGGCTCAGTCGAAAGACTGGGCCTTTCGTTTTATGCCATCATGGCCGCGGTGATCAGCTAGAGCCGT
GAACGACAGGGCGAACGCCAGCCCGCCGACGGCGAGGGTTCCGACCGCTGCAACTCCCGGTGCAACCTTG
TCCCGGTCTATTCTCTTCACTGCACCAGCTCCAATCTGGTGTGAATGCCCCTCGTCTGTTCGCGCAGGCG
GGGGGCTCTATTCGTTTGTCAGCATCGAAAGTAGCCAGATCAGGGATGCGTTGCAACCGCGTATGCCCAG
GTCAGAAGAGTCGCACAAGAGTTGCAGACCCCTGGAAAGAAAAATGGCCAGAGGGCGAAAACACCCTCTG
ACCAGCGGAGCGGGCGACGGGAATCGAACCCGCGTAGCTAGTTTGGAAGAATGGGTGTCTGCCGACCACA
TATATGGGCCGGTCAAGATAGGTTTTTACCCCCTCTCGGCTGCATCCTCTAAGTGGAAAGAAATTGCAGG
TCGTAGAAGCGCGTTGAAGCCTGAGAGTTGCACAGGAGTTGCAACCCGGTAGCCTTGTTCACGACGAGAG
GAGACCTAGTTGGCACGTCGCGGATGGGGATCGCTGAAGACTCAGCGCAGCGGGAGGATCCAAGCCTCAT
ACGTCAACCCGCAGGACGGTGTGAGGTACTACGCGCTGCAGACCTACGACAACAAGATGGACGCCGAAGC
CTGGCTCGCGGGCGAGAAGCGGCTCATCGAGATGGAGACCTGGACCCCTCCACAGGACCGGGCGAAGAAG
GCAGCCGCCAGCGCCATCACGCTGGAGGAGTACACCCGGAAGTGGCTCGTGGAGCGCGACCTCGCAGACG
GCACCAGGGATCTGTACAGCGGGCACGCGGAGCGCCGCATCTACCCGGTGCTAGGTGAAGTGGCGGTCAC
AGAGATGACGCCAGCTCTGGTGCGTGCGTGGTGGGCCGGGATGGGTAGGAAGCACCCGACTGCCCGCCGG
CATGCCTACAACGTCCTCCGGGCGGTGATGAACACAGCGGTCGAGGACAAGCTGATCGCAGAGAACCCGT
GCCGGATCGAGCAGAAGGCAGCCGATGAGCGCGACGTAGAGGCGCTGACGCCTGAGGAGCTGGACATCGT
CGCCGCTGAGATCTTCGTGCACTACCGGATCGCGGCATACATCCTGGCGTGGACGAGCCTCCGGTTCGGA
GAGCTGATCGAGCTTCGCCGCAAGGACATCGTGGACGACGGCATGACGATGAAGCTCCGGGTGCGCCGTG
GCGCTTCCCGCGTGGGGAACAAGATCGTCGTTGGCAACGCCAAGACCGTCCGGTCGAAGCGTCCTGTGAC
GGTTCCGCCTCACGTCGCGGAGATGATCCGAGCGCACATGAAGGACC
Features (pLannotate 1.2.2; 24 found; start..end, strand, type, name):
    367..471     -  CDS            32 (fragment): VG32_BPML5 - Protein predicted: Swiss-Prot protein existence level 4. From Mycobacterium phage L5 (Mycobacteriophage L5).
    608..1423    +  CDS            KanR: aminoglycoside phosphotransferase; aph(3')-Ia; confers resistance to kanamycin in bacteria or G418 (Geneticin®) in eukaryotes
   1564..1707    +  CDS            TRA2_ECOLX (fragment): Protein predicted: Swiss-Prot protein existence level 4. Required for transposition of transposon Tn903. From Escherichia coli.
   1754..2342    +  rep_origin     ori: high-copy-number ColE1/pMB1/pBR322/pUC origin of replication
   2641..2661    +  CDS            SV40 NLS: nuclear localization signal of SV40 (simian virus 40) large T antigen
   2665..2685    +  CDS            SV40 NLS: nuclear localization signal of SV40 (simian virus 40) large T antigen
   2704..2828    +  protein_bind   attR1: mutant version of attR; recombination site for the Gateway® LR reaction LR Clonase™
   2853..2883    +  promoter       lac UV5 promoter: E. coli lac promoter with an "up" mutation
   2907..2936    +  promoter       cat promoter (fragment): promoter of the E. coli cat gene encoding chloramphenicol acetyltransferase
   2937..3596    +  CDS            CmR: chloramphenicol acetyltransferase; cat; confers resistance to chloramphenicol
   3775..3933    +  CDS            ccdA (fragment): CCDA_ECO57 - Also known as H, letA. Experimental evidence at protein level: Swiss-Prot protein existence level 1. Antitoxin component of a type II toxin-antitoxin (TA) system which inhibits the post-segregational killing (PSK) of plasmid-free cells, also referred to as a plasmid addiction system. Binds to and blocks the activity of CcdB; will also remove bound CcdB protein from the CcdB-GyrA complex by forming a CcdA-CcdB complex, a process termed rejuvenation. Functions as a transcriptional corepressor for the ccdAB operon, repression also requires CcdB (By similarity). From Escherichia coli
   3938..4240    +  CDS            ccdB: CCDB_ECOLI - Also known as G, letB, letD. Experimental evidence at protein level: Swiss-Prot protein existence level 1. Toxic component of a type II toxin-antitoxin (TA) system, functioning in plasmid maintainence. Responsible for the post- segregational killing (PSK) of plasmid-free cells, also referred to as a plasmid addiction system. Half-life of over 2 hours. Cell killing by CcdB is accompanied by filamentation, defects in chromosome and plasmid segregation, defects in cell division, formation of anucleate cells, decreased DNA synthesis and plasmid loss. Interferes with the activity of DN
   4377..4397    +  protein_bind   attB2: mutant version of attB; core recombination site for the Gateway® BP reaction BP Clonase™
   4495..4512    -  promoter       tight TRE promoter (fragment): Tet-responsive promoter PTight, consisting of seven tet operator sequences followed by the minimal CMV promoter
   4519..4538    -  promoter       tight TRE promoter (fragment): Tet-responsive promoter PTight, consisting of seven tet operator sequences followed by the minimal CMV promoter
   4596..4700    -  CDS            Y4104_STRCO (fragment): Protein inferred from homology: Swiss-Prot protein existence level 3. From Streptomyces coelicolor (strain ATCC BAA-471 / A3(2) / M145).
   4789..4813    -  protein_bind   attB1: mutant version of attB; recombination site for the Gateway® BP reaction BP Clonase™
   4977..5597    +  CDS            tetR: TETR2_ECOLX - Experimental evidence at protein level: Swiss-Prot protein existence level 1. TetR is the repressor of the tetracycline resistance element; its N-terminal region forms a helix-turn-helix structure and binds DNA. Binding of tetracycline to TetR reduces the repressor affinity for the tetracycline resistance gene (tetA) promoter operator sites. From Escherichia coli.
   5748..5777    +  misc_feature   MCS (fragment): pBluescript multiple cloning site
   5820..5840    -  protein_bind   attB4: mutant version of attB; core recombination site for the Gateway® BP reaction BP Clonase™
   5900..5965    -  rep_origin     RSF ori (fragment): Plasmids containing the RSF 1030 origin of replication can be propagated in E. coli cells that contain additional plasmids with compatible origins.
   6151..6197    +  terminator     rrnB T1 terminator: transcription terminator T1 from the E. coli rrnB gene
   6177..6317    -  CDS            34.1 (fragment): VG341_BPMD2 - Protein predicted: Swiss-Prot protein existence level 4. Putative excisionase. From Mycobacterium phage D29 (Mycobacteriophage D29).
   6730..305     +  CDS            33 (across the origin): VINT_BPML5 - Also known as int. Protein inferred from homology: Swiss-Prot protein existence level 3. Integrase is necessary for integration of the phage into the host genome by site-specific recombination. From Mycobacterium phage L5 (Mycobacteriophage L5).
