[The description below was written by a language model from this plasmid's Addgene catalogue record and pLannotate feature annotations shown in this document.]
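Description:
pMINTNH3 is an empty-backbone integrative expression vector for mycobacteria, 7,537 nt in the sequenced record. It is propagated in E. coli through a high-copy ColE1/pUC-type origin and carries no annotated mycobacterial replication origin. Instead it encodes the mycobacteriophage L5 integrase (annotated across the sequence origin, with neighbouring L5/D29 phage gene fragments), which mediates site-specific integration into the mycobacterial chromosome, so the construct is maintained there as a stable insertion rather than an episome. Kanamycin resistance (aph(3')-Ia) is the backbone marker.

Expression is based on a Tet promoter. The plasmid carries a tetR repressor gene, and short matches annotated as fragments of the "tight TRE promoter" most likely reflect tet operator sequences, an arrangement that would allow tetracycline-type inducers to relieve repression. The cloning position is occupied by a counterselection stuffer comprising a chloramphenicol acetyltransferase gene with its promoter and the ccdB toxin gene (plus a ccdA fragment). This explains the dual chloramphenicol and kanamycin selection and the need for a ccdB-tolerant strain. Replacing the cassette with a gene of interest removes ccdB, so only recombinants grow in ordinary E. coli strains. The inserted open reading frame is fused to an N-terminal His10 tag followed by a 3C protease cleavage site, allowing affinity purification and later tag removal; these tag elements are stated in the catalogue entry but not annotated in the feature table. An rrnB T1 terminator is also present. Several automated annotations, such as the SV40 NLS hits, the Gateway att fragments and an RSF ori fragment, are short matches of unclear functional significance. The vector belongs to a uniform cloning platform for mycobacterial genetics and protein production.
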