Addgene plasmid #110074: pMINTNH3
Purpose: (Empty Backbone) Integrative vector for expression in mycobacteria based on the Tet promoter. Contains an N-terminal His10 Tag followed by a 3C cleavage site
Depositing lab: Markus Seeger. Depositing organization: University of Zurich. Publication: A uniform cloning platform for mycobacterial genetics and protein production. Arnold FM, Hohl M, Remm S, Koliwer-Brandl H, Adenau S, Chusri S, Sander P, Hilbi H, Seeger MA. Sci Rep. 2018 Jun 22;8(1):9539. doi: 10.1038/s41598-018-27687-5. PubMed 29934571.
Backbone
  Vector backbone: pMINTNH3
  Vector type: Bacterial Expression
  Tag / fusion protein: His10 Tag - 3C cleavage site (N terminal on backbone)
Growth in bacteria
  Bacterial resistance: Chloramphenicol and Kanamycin, 25 & 50 μg/mL
  Growth temperature: 37°C
  Growth strain: ccdB Survival
  Copy number: High Copy
Gene/Insert
  Gene/Insert name: None
  Tag / fusion protein: His10 Tag - 3C cleavage site (N terminal on backbone)
Terms and licenses: Academic/Nonprofit Terms; Industry Terms: Not Available to Industry
How to cite: pMINTNH3 was a gift from Markus Seeger (Addgene plasmid # 110074 ; http://n2t.net/addgene:110074 ; RRID:Addgene_110074)
